Addgene plasmid #1796: HA-FOXO3a WT delta CT
Depositing lab: Michael Greenberg. Publication: DNA repair pathway stimulated by the forkhead transcription factor FOXO3a through the Gadd45 protein. Tran H, Brunet A, Grenier JM, Datta SR, Fornace AJ Jr, DiStefano PS, Chiang LW, Greenberg ME. Science 2002 Apr 19;296(5567):530-4. 10.1126/science.1068712 PubMed 11964479.
Backbone
  Vector backbone: pECE
  Backbone size w/o insert (bp): 2900
  Vector type: Mammalian Expression
Growth in bacteria
  Bacterial resistance: Ampicillin, 100 μg/mL
  Growth temperature: 37°C
  Growth strain: DH5alpha
  Copy number: High Copy
Gene/Insert
  Gene/Insert name: FOXO3a (alt names: FKHRL1; forkhead family)
  Species: H. sapiens (human)
  Mutation: delta CT (aa468-673)
  Entrez Gene: FOXO3 (a.k.a. AF6q21, FKHRL1, FKHRL1P2, FOXO2, FOXO3A)
  Tag / fusion protein: HA (N terminal on insert)
  Cloning method: Restriction Enzyme; 5′ cloning site HindIII (not destroyed); 3′ cloning site XbaI (destroyed during cloning)
  Sequencing primers: 5′ SV40pro-F
Terms and licenses: Academic/Nonprofit Terms; Industry Terms: Not Available to Industry
Depositor comments: Deletion of transactivation domain.
How to cite: HA-FOXO3a WT delta CT was a gift from Michael Greenberg (Addgene plasmid # 1796 ; http://n2t.net/addgene:1796 ; RRID:Addgene_1796)
