[The description below was written by a language model from this plasmid's Addgene catalogue record.]
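Description:
HA-FOXO3a WT delta CT is a mammalian expression plasmid built on the pECE backbone (about 2.9 kb without insert). It is propagated in E. coli as a high-copy plasmid under ampicillin selection. The record lists no mammalian selection marker, so the construct appears suited mainly to transient transfection. The promoter is not stated outright. However, the recommended 5′ sequencing primer reads from an SV40 promoter, which fits an SV40 early promoter driving the insert. No feature table is provided, so other backbone elements cannot be confirmed.

The insert is human FOXO3a (also known as FKHRL1, gene symbol FOXO3), a forkhead-family transcription factor, with an HA epitope tag at its N terminus for detection or immunoprecipitation. It was cloned by restriction digestion between HindIII (retained) and XbaI (destroyed during cloning). "WT" appears to mean that the retained sequence is otherwise wild type. "Delta CT" refers to deletion of the C-terminal region, amino acids 468–673, which the depositor identifies as the transactivation domain. The encoded protein should therefore lack the region needed to activate target-gene transcription.

The construct is associated with work showing that FOXO3a stimulates a DNA repair pathway through Gadd45. In that setting, a truncation without the transactivation domain would typically serve as a transcriptionally inactive comparison to full-length FOXO3a, for example in reporter or target-gene induction experiments. The record does not describe the specific experiments performed with it.
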