>Addgene plasmid #1796 | HA-FOXO3a WT delta CT | addgene partial sequence | sequence record 17797 | 1796 with FOXOend 5'-AATGAGGGAACTGGCAAGAG
CTGATGGGGGGAAGAGCGGAAAAGCCCCCCGGCGGCGGGCTGTCTCCATGGACAATAGCAACAAGTATAC
CAAGAGCCGTGGCCGCGCAGCCAAGAAGAAGGCAGCCCTGCAGACAGCCCCCGAATCAGCTGACGACAGT
CCCTCCCAGCTCTCCAAGTGGCCTGGCAGCCCCACGTCACGCAGCAGTGATGAGCTGGATGCGTGGACGG
ACTTCCGTTCACGCACCAATTCTAACGCCAGCACAGTCAGTGGCCGCCTGTCGCCCATCATGGCAAGCAC
AGAGTTGGATGAAGTCCAGGACGATGATGCGCCTCTCTCGCCCATGCTCTACAGCAGCTCAGCCAGCCTG
TCACCTTCAGTAAGCAAGCCGTGCACGGTGGAACTGCCACGGCTGACTGATATGGCAGGCACCATGAATC
TGAATGATGGGCTGACTGAAAACCTCATGGACGACCTGCTGGATAACATCACGCTCCCGCCATCCCAGCC
ATCGCCCACTGGGGGACTCATGCAGCGGAGCTCTAGCTTCCCGTATACCACCAAGGGCTCGGGCCTGGGC
TCCCCAACCAGCTCCTTTAACAGCACGGTGTTCGGACCTTCATCTCTGAACTCCCTACGCCAGTCTCCCA
TGCAGACCATCCAAGAGAACAAGCCAGCTACCTTCTCTTCCATGTCACACTATGGTAACCTAGAT
