>Addgene plasmid #1796 | HA-FOXO3a WT delta CT | addgene partial sequence | sequence record 17798 | 1796 with SV40pro-F
GTAGTGAAGAGGCTTTTTTGGAGGAGATCTAAGCTTGCCGCCACCATGTATGATGTTCCTGATTATGCTA
GCCTCCCGGGGAATTCGGCAGAGGCACCGGCTTCCCCGGCCCCGCTCTCTCCGCTCGAAGTGGAGCTGGA
CCCGGAGTTCGAGCCCCAGAGCCGTCCGCGATCCTGTACGTGGCCCCTGCAAAGGCCGGAGCTCCAAGCG
AGCCCTGCCAAGCCCTCGGGGGAGACGGCCGCTGACTCCATGATCCCCGAGGAGGAGGACGATGAAGACG
ACGAGGACGGCGGGGGACGGGCCGGCTCGGCCATGGCGATCGGCGGCGGCGGCGGGAGCGGCACGCTGGG
CTCCGGGCTGCTCCTTGAGGACTCGGCCCGGGTGCTGGCACCCGGAGGGCAAGACCCCGGGTCTGGGCCA
GCCACCGCGGCGGGCGGGCTGAGCGGGGGTACACAGGCGCTGCTGCAGCCTCAGCAACCGCTGCCACCGC
CGCAGCCGGGGGCGGCTGGGGGCTCCGGGCAGCCGAGGAAATGTTCGTCGCGGCGGAACGCCTGGGGAAA
CCTGTCCTACGCGGACCTGATCACCCGCGCCATCGAGAGCTCCCCGGACAAACGGCTCACTCTGTCCCAG
ATCTACGAGTGGATGGTGCGTTGCGTGCCCTACTTCAAGGATAANGGCGACAGCAACAGCTCTGCCGGCT
GGAAGAA
