>Addgene plasmid #1796 | HA-FOXO3a WT delta CT | addgene partial sequence | sequence record 17799 | SV40pro-F 5'-TATTTATGCAGAGGCCGAGG-3'
TGAGAGGCTTTTTTGGAGGAGATCTAAGCTTGCCGCCACCATGTATGATGTTCCTGATTATGCTAGCCTC
CCGGGGAATTCGGCAGAGGCACCGGCTTCCCCGGCCCCGCTCTCTCCGCTCGAAGTGGAGCTGGACCCGG
AGTTCGAGCCCCAGAGCCGTCCGCGATCCTGTACGTGGCCCCTGCAAAGGCCGGAGCTCCAAGCGAGCCC
TGCCAAGCCCTCGGGGGAGACGGCCGCTGACTCCATGATCCCCGAGGAGGAGGACGATGAAGACGACGAG
GACGGCGGGGGACGGGCCGGCTCGGCCATGGCGATCGGCGGCGGCGGCGGGAGCGGCACGCTGGGCTCCG
GGCTGCTCCTTGAGGACTCGGCCCGGGTGCTGGCACCCGGAGGGCAAGACCCCGGGTCTGGGCCAGCCAC
CGCGGCGGGCGGGCTGAGCGGGGGTACACAGGCGCTGCTGCAGCCTCAGCAACCGCTGCCACCGCCGCAG
CCGGGGGCGGCTGGGGGCTCCGGGCAGCCGAGGAAATGTTCGTCGCGGCGGAACGCCTGGGGAAACCTGT
CCTACGCGGACCTGATCACCCGCGCCATCGAGAGCTCCCCGGACAAACGGCTCACTCTGTCCCAGATCTA
CGAGTGGATGGTGCGTTGCGTGCCCTACTTCAAGGATAATGGCGACAGCAACAGCTCTGCCGGCTGGAAG
AACTCCATCCGGCACAACCTGTCACTGCATAGTCGATTCATGCGGGTCCAGAATGAGGGAA
