>Addgene plasmid #1796 | HA-FOXO3a WT delta CT | addgene partial sequence | sequence record 17800 | SV40pA-R 5'-GAAATTTGTGATGCTATTGC-3'
ACAACAATTGCATTCATTTTATGTTTCAGGTTCAGGGGGAGGTGTGGGAAGTTTTTTAAAGCAAGTAAAA
CCTCTACAGATGTGATATGGCTGATTATGATCATTACTTATCTAGGTTACCATAATGTGACATGGAAGAA
AAGGTAACTGGCTTGTTCTCTTGGATGGTCTGCATGGGAAACTGGCGTAAGGAATTCAAAAATGAAGGTC
CCAACACCGTGCTGTTAAAGGAACTGGTTGGGGAACCCAAGCCCCAACCCTTGGTGGTATACCGGAAACT
AAAACTCCCCTGCCTGAATCCCCCCATGGGCCAAGGCTGGGAAGGCCGGAACCTGATGTTATCCCACAAG
GCCTCCATGAAGGTTT
